Addgene plasmid #29707: pET His6 GST TEV LIC cloning vector (2G-T)
Purpose: (Empty Backbone)
Depositing lab: Scott Gradia. Depositing organization: University of California, Berkeley.
Backbone
  Vector backbone: pET
  Backbone size (bp): 5458
  Vector type: Bacterial Expression
  Tag / fusion protein: 6xHis (N terminal on backbone); GST (N terminal on backbone); TEV cleavage site (N terminal on backbone)
Growth in bacteria
  Bacterial resistance: Ampicillin, 100 μg/mL
  Growth temperature: 37°C
  Growth strain: DH5alpha
  Copy number: Low Copy
Gene/Insert
  Gene/Insert name: None
  Tag / fusion protein: His6-GST-TEV (N terminal on backbone)
  Cloning method: Restriction Enzyme; 5′ cloning site LIC site (destroyed during cloning); 3′ cloning site LIC site (destroyed during cloning)
  Sequencing primers: 5′ GST forward; 3′ T7 reverse
Terms and licenses: Academic/Nonprofit Terms; Industry Terms: Not Available to Industry
Depositor comments: This plasmid is an empty vector. Your gene can be inserted with a LIC cloning protocol. All 2-series vectors work as single-expression vectors, as well as transfer vectors for our polycistronic system. The LIC cloning site is flanked by 5 pairs of restriction sites, so that your gene can easily be subcloned into our polycistronic destination vectors (2D, 2E, or 2Z). 2G-T has a TEV-cleavable N-terminal His6-GST fusion tag. GST can improve the expression and solubility of your target protein. To clone into this vector, add LIC v1 tags to the 5' end of your PCR primers. Forward - 5'TACTTCCAATCCAATGCA3' Reverse - 5'TTATCCACTTCCAATGTTATTA3' Linearize the plasmid with SspI and gel purify. When digesting the DNA with T4 polymerase, use dCTP for insert and dGTP for vector. More information on this vector can be found through http://qb3.berkeley.edu/qb3/macrolab/
How to cite: pET His6 GST TEV LIC cloning vector (2G-T) was a gift from Scott Gradia (Addgene plasmid # 29707 ; http://n2t.net/addgene:29707 ; RRID:Addgene_29707)
