[The description below was written by a language model from this plasmid's Addgene catalogue record and pLannotate feature annotations shown in this document.]
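Description:
pET His6 GST TEV LIC cloning vector (2G-T) is an empty 5,458 bp pET-family bacterial expression backbone for producing recombinant proteins in E. coli as N-terminal His6-GST fusions. It is selected with ampicillin through a β-lactamase gene driven by its own promoter. It replicates from a ColE1/pBR322-type origin accompanied by the rop gene and the bom mobility region, consistent with the catalogue's low-copy designation. The feature table also detects two fragments of the tetracycline resistance gene and a tet promoter flanking the expression cassette. These appear to be non-functional remnants of the pBR322 ancestry, interrupted by the cassette, and tetracycline is not listed as a selection.

The expression cassette consists of a T7 promoter and the phage T7 gene 10 ribosome binding site, followed by a 6xHis tag, Schistosoma japonicum glutathione S-transferase, a TEV protease recognition site, the ligation-independent cloning (LIC) site and a T7 terminator. A short match to a T7 gene 10B-derived solubility tag just upstream of the terminator is probably leftover pET sequence rather than a functional tag. No lac operator or lacI gene is annotated. Transcription requires a host supplying T7 RNA polymerase.

A gene of interest is amplified with LIC-compatible tails and annealed into the linearised vector, destroying the LIC site. The resulting fusion can be purified by nickel or glutathione affinity, and the tag can be removed with TEV protease. According to the depositor, GST can improve expression and solubility of the target. The cloning site is flanked by five pairs of restriction sites, so the vector also serves as a transfer plasmid for moving genes into the same series' polycistronic destination vectors for co-expression.
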