Features (pLannotate 1.2.2; 16 found; start..end, strand, type, name):
    104..208     +  promoter       AmpR promoter: bla
    209..1069    +  CDS            AmpR: β-lactamase; bla; confers resistance to ampicillin, carbenicillin, and related antibiotics
   1240..1828    +  rep_origin     ori: high-copy-number ColE1/pMB1/pBR322/pUC origin of replication
   2014..2156    -  misc_feature   bom: basis of mobility region from pBR322
   2258..2449    -  CDS            rop: Rop protein, which maintains plasmids at low copy number; rop
   2466..2846    +  CDS            YPB1_ECOLX: Protein predicted: Swiss-Prot protein existence level 4. From Escherichia coli.
   3088..3988    -  CDS            TcR (fragment): tetracycline efflux protein; tet; confers resistance to tetracycline
   4010..4028    +  promoter       T7 promoter: promoter for bacteriophage T7 RNA polymerase
   4117..4139    +  RBS            RBS: efficient ribosome binding site from bacteriophage T7 gene 10 (Olins and Rangwala, 1989)
   4159..4176    +  CDS            6xHis: 6xHis affinity tag
   4186..4839    +  CDS            GST26_SCHJA: Experimental evidence at protein level: Swiss-Prot protein existence level 1. GST isoenzymes appear to play a central role in the parasite detoxification system. Other functions are also suspected including a role in increasing the solubility of haematin in the parasite gut. From Schistosoma japonicum (Blood fluke).
   4849..4865    +  CDS            TEV site (fragment): tobacco etch virus (TEV) protease recognition and cleavage site
   4951..5000    +  CDS            SET1 (fragment): solubility-enhancement tag derived from T7 phage gene 10B
   5008..5055    +  terminator     T7 terminator: transcription terminator for bacteriophage T7 RNA polymerase
   5081..5373    -  CDS            TcR (fragment): tetracycline efflux protein; tet; confers resistance to tetracycline
   5421..5449    -  promoter       tet promoter: E. coli promoter for tetracycline efflux protein gene
>Addgene plasmid #29707 | pET His6 GST TEV LIC cloning vector (2G-T) | depositor full sequence | sequence record 13797 | Author sequence
TTCTTGAAGACGAAAGGGCCTCGTGATACGCCTATTTTTATAGGTTAATGTCATGATAATAATGGTTTCT
TAGACGTCAGGTGGCACTTTTCGGGGAAATGTGCGCGGAACCCCTATTTGTTTATTTTTCTAAATACATT
CAAATATGTATCCGCTCATGAGACAATAACCCTGATAAATGCTTCAATAACATTGAAAAAGGAAGAGTAT
GAGTATTCAACATTTCCGTGTCGCCCTTATTCCCTTTTTTGCGGCATTTTGCCTTCCTGTTTTTGCTCAC
CCAGAAACGCTGGTGAAAGTAAAAGATGCTGAAGATCAGTTGGGTGCACGAGTGGGTTACATCGAACTGG
ATCTCAACAGCGGTAAGATCCTTGAGAGTTTTCGCCCCGAAGAACGTTTTCCAATGATGAGCACTTTTAA
AGTTCTGCTATGTGGCGCGGTATTATCCCGTGTTGACGCCGGGCAAGAGCAACTCGGTCGCCGCATACAC
TATTCTCAGAATGACTTGGTTGAGTACTCACCAGTCACAGAAAAGCATCTTACGGATGGCATGACAGTAA
GAGAATTATGCAGTGCTGCCATAACCATGAGTGATAACACTGCGGCCAACTTACTTCTGACAACGATCGG
AGGACCGAAGGAGCTAACCGCTTTTTTGCACAACATGGGGGATCATGTAACTCGCCTTGATCGTTGGGAA
CCGGAGCTGAATGAAGCCATACCAAACGACGAGCGTGACACCACGATGCCTGCAGCAATGGCAACAACGT
TGCGCAAACTATTAACTGGCGAACTACTTACTCTAGCTTCCCGGCAACAATTAATAGACTGGATGGAGGC
GGATAAAGTTGCAGGACCACTTCTGCGCTCGGCCCTTCCGGCTGGCTGGTTTATTGCTGATAAATCTGGA
GCCGGTGAGCGTGGGTCTCGCGGTATCATTGCAGCACTGGGGCCAGATGGTAAGCCCTCCCGTATCGTAG
TTATCTACACGACGGGGAGTCAGGCAACTATGGATGAACGAAATAGACAGATCGCTGAGATAGGTGCCTC
ACTGATTAAGCATTGGTAACTGTCAGACCAAGTTTACTCATATATACTTTAGATTGATTTAAAACTTCAT
TTTTAATTTAAAAGGATCTAGGTGAAGATCCTTTTTGATAATCTCATGACCAAAATCCCTTAACGTGAGT
TTTCGTTCCACTGAGCGTCAGACCCCGTAGAAAAGATCAAAGGATCTTCTTGAGATCCTTTTTTTCTGCG
CGTAATCTGCTGCTTGCAAACAAAAAAACCACCGCTACCAGCGGTGGTTTGTTTGCCGGATCAAGAGCTA
CCAACTCTTTTTCCGAAGGTAACTGGCTTCAGCAGAGCGCAGATACCAAATACTGTCCTTCTAGTGTAGC
CGTAGTTAGGCCACCACTTCAAGAACTCTGTAGCACCGCCTACATACCTCGCTCTGCTAATCCTGTTACC
AGTGGCTGCTGCCAGTGGCGATAAGTCGTGTCTTACCGGGTTGGACTCAAGACGATAGTTACCGGATAAG
GCGCAGCGGTCGGGCTGAACGGGGGGTTCGTGCACACAGCCCAGCTTGGAGCGAACGACCTACACCGAAC
TGAGATACCTACAGCGTGAGCTATGAGAAAGCGCCACGCTTCCCGAAGGGAGAAAGGCGGACAGGTATCC
GGTAAGCGGCAGGGTCGGAACAGGAGAGCGCACGAGGGAGCTTCCAGGGGGAAACGCCTGGTATCTTTAT
AGTCCTGTCGGGTTTCGCCACCTCTGACTTGAGCGTCGATTTTTGTGATGCTCGTCAGGGGGGCGGAGCC
TATGGAAAAACGCCAGCAACGCGGCCTTTTTACGGTTCCTGGCCTTTTGCTGGCCTTTTGCTCACATGTT
CTTTCCTGCGTTATCCCCTGATTCTGTGGATAACCGTATTACCGCCTTTGAGTGAGCTGATACCGCTCGC
CGCAGCCGAACGACCGAGCGCAGCGAGTCAGTGAGCGAGGAAGCGGAAGAGCGCCTGATGCGGTATTTTC
TCCTTACGCATCTGTGCGGTATTTCACACCGCATATATGGTGCACTCTCAGTACAATCTGCTCTGATGCC
GCATAGTTAAGCCAGTATACACTCCGCTATCGCTACGTGACTGGGTCATGGCTGCGCCCCGACACCCGCC
AACACCCGCTGACGCGCCCTGACGGGCTTGTCTGCTCCCGGCATCCGCTTACAGACAAGCTGTGACCGTC
TCCGGGAGCTGCATGTGTCAGAGGTTTTCACCGTCATCACCGAAACGCGCGAGGCAGCTGCGGTAAAGCT
CATCAGCGTGGTCGTGAAGCGATTCACAGATGTCTGCCTGTTCATCCGCGTCCAGCTCGTTGAGTTTCTC
CAGAAGCGTTAATGTCTGGCTTCTGATAAAGCGGGCCATGTTAAGGGCGGTTTTTTCCTGTTTGGTCACT
GATGCCTCCGTGTAAGGGGGATTTCTGTTCATGGGGGTAATGATACCGATGAAACGAGAGAGGATGCTCA
CGATACGGGTTACTGATGATGAACATGCCCGGTTACTGGAACGTTGTGAGGGTAAACAACTGGCGGTATG
GATGCGGCGGGACCAGAGAAAAATCACTCAGGGTCAATGCCAGCGCTTCGTTAATACAGATGTAGGTGTT
CCACAGGGTAGCCAGCAGCATCCTGCGATGCAGATCCGGAACATAATGGTGCAGGGCGCTGACTTCCGCG
TTTCCAGACTTTACGAAACACGGAAACCGAAGACCATTCATGTTGTTGCTCAGGTCGCAGACGTTTTGCA
GCAGCAGTCGCTTCACGTTCGCTCGCGTATCGGTGATTCATTCTGCTAACCAGTAAGGCAACCCCGCCAG
CCTAGCCGGGTCCTCAACGACAGGAGCACGATCATGCGCACCCGTGGCCAGGACCCAACGCTGCCCGAGA
TGCGCCGCGTGCGGCTGCTGGAGATGGCGGACGCGATGGATATGTTCTGCCAAGGGTTGGTTTGCGCATT
CACAGTTCTCCGCAAGAATTGATTGGCTCCAATTCTTGGAGTGGTGAATCCGTTAGCGAGGTGCCGCCGG
CTTCCATTCAGGTCGAGGTGGCCCGGCTCCATGCACCGCGACGCAACGCGGGGAGGCAGACAAGGTATAG
GGCGGCGCCTACAATCCATGCCAACCCGTTCCATGTGCTCGCCGAGGCGGCATAAATCGCCGTGACGATC
AGCGGTCCAGTGATCGAAGTTAGGCTGGTAAGAGCCGCGAGCGATCCTTGAAGCTGTCCCTGATGGTCGT
CATCTACCTGCCTGGACAGCATGGCCTGCAACGCGGGCATCCCGATGCCGCCGGAAGCGAGAAGAATCAT
AATGGGGAAGGCCATCCAGCCTCGCGTCGCGAACGCCAGCAAGACGTAGCCCAGCGCGTCGGCCGCCATG
CCGGCGATAATGGCCTGCTTCTCGCCGAAACGTTTGGTGGCGGGACCAGTGACGAAGGCTTGAGCGAGGG
CGTGCAAGATTCCGAATACCGCAAGCGACAGGCCGATCATCGTCGCGCTCCAGCGAAAGCGGTCCTCGCC
GAAAATGACCCAGAGCGCTGCCGGCACCTGTCCTACGAGTTGCATGATAAAGAAGACAGTCATAAGTGCG
GCGACGATAGTCATGCCCCGCGCCCACCGGAAGGAGCTGACTGGGTTGAAGGCTCTCAAGGGCATCGGTC
GACGCTCTCCCTTATGCGACTCCTGCATTAGGAAGCAGCCCAGTAGTAGGTTGAGGCCGTTGAGCACCGC
CGCCGCAAGGAATGGTGCATGCAAGGAGATGGCGCCCAACAGTCCCCCGGCCACGGGGCCTGCCACCATA
CCCACGCCGAAACAAGCGCTCATGAGCCCGAAGTGGCGAGCCCGATCTTCCCCATCGGTGATGTCGGCGA
TATAGGCGCCAGCAACCGCACCTGTGGCGCCGGTGATGCCGGCCACGATGCGTCCGGCGTAGAGGATCGA
GATCTCGATCCCGCGAAATTAATACGACTCACTATAGGGAGACCACAACGGTTTCCCTCTAGTGCCGGCT
CCGGAGAGCTCTTTAATTAAGCGGCCGCCCTGCAGGACTCGAGTTCTAGAAATAATTTTGTTTAACTTTA
AGAAGGAGATATACATATGAAATCTTCTCACCATCACCATCACCATGGTTCTTCTATGTCCCCTATACTA
GGTTATTGGAAAATTAAGGGCCTTGTGCAACCCACTCGACTTCTTTTGGAATATCTTGAAGAAAAATATG
AAGAGCATTTGTATGAGCGCGATGAAGGTGATAAATGGCGAAACAAAAAGTTTGAATTGGGTTTGGAGTT
TCCCAATCTTCCTTATTATATTGATGGTGATGTTAAATTAACACAGTCTATGGCCATCATACGTTATATA
GCTGACAAGCACAACATGTTGGGTGGTTGTCCAAAAGAGCGTGCAGAGATTTCAATGCTTGAAGGAGCGG
TTTTGGATATTAGATACGGTGTTTCGAGAATTGCATATAGTAAAGACTTTGAAACTCTCAAAGTTGATTT
TCTTAGCAAGCTACCTGAAATGCTGAAAATGTTCGAAGATCGTTTATGTCATAAAACATATTTAAATGGT
GATCATGTAACCCATCCTGACTTCATGTTGTATGACGCTCTTGATGTTGTTTTATACATGGACCCAATGT
GCCTGGATGCGTTCCCAAAATTAGTTTGTTTTAAAAAACGTATTGAAGCTATCCCACAAATTGATAAGTA
CTTGAAATCCAGCAAGTATATAGCATGGCCTTTGCAGGGCTGGCAAGCCACGTTTGGTGGTGGCGACCAT
CCTCCAAAAGGGATCGAGGAAAACCTGTACTTCCAATCCAATATTGGAAGTGGATAACGGATCCGCGATC
GCGGCGCGCCACCTGGTGGCCGGCCGGTACCACGCGTGCGCGCTGATCCGGCTGCTAACAAAGCCCGAAA
GGAAGCTGAGTTGGCTGCTGCCACCGCTGAGCAATAACTAGCATAACCCCTTGGGGCCTCTAAACGGGTC
TTGAGGGGTTTTTTGCTGAAAGGAGGAACTATATCCGGATATCCACAGGACGGGTGTGGTCGCCATGATC
GCGTAGTCGATAGTGGCTCCAAGTAGCGAAGCGAGCAGGACTGGGCGGCGGCCAAAGCGGTCGGACAGTG
CTCCGAGAACGGGTGCGCATAGAAATTGCATCAACGCATATAGCGCTAGCAGCACGCCATAGTGACTGGC
GATGCTGTCGGAATGGACGATATCCCGCAAGAGGCCCGGCAGTACCGGCATAACCAAGCCTATGCCTACA
GCATCCAGGGTGACGGTGCCGAGGATGACGATGAGCGCATTGTTAGATTTCATACACGGTGCCTGACTGC
GTTAGCAATTTAACTGTGATAAACTACCGCATTAAAGCTTATCGATGATAAGCTGTCAAACATGAGAA
