>Addgene plasmid #29707 | pET His6 GST TEV LIC cloning vector (2G-T) | addgene partial sequence | sequence record 35227 | 29707 with pBRrevBam
GGTGATGCCGGCCACGATGCGTCCGGCGTAGAGGATCGAGATCTCGATCCCGCGAAATTAATACGACTCA
CTATAGGGAGACCACAACGGTTTCCCTCTAGTGCCGGCTCCGGAGAGCTCTTTAATTAAGCGGCCGCCCT
GCAGGACTCGAGTTCTAGAAATAATTTTGTTTAACTTTAAGAAGGAGATATACATATGAAATCTTCTCAC
CATCACCATCACCATGGTTCTTCTATGTCCCCTATACTAGGTTATTGGAAAATTAAGGGCCTTGTGCAAC
CCACTCGACTTCTTTTGGAATATCTTGAAGAAAAATATGAAGAGCATTTGTATGAGCGCGATGAAGGTGA
TAAATGGCGAAACAAAAAGTTTGAATTGGGTTTGGAGTTTCCCAATCTTCCTTATTATATTGATGGTGAT
GTTAAATTAACACAGTCTATGGCCATCATACGTTATATAGCTGACAAGCACAACATGTTGGGTGGTTGTC
CAAAAGAGCGTGCAGAGATTTCAATGCTTGAAGGAGCGGTTTTGGATATTAGATACGGTGTTTCGAGAAT
TGCATATAGTAAAGACTTTGAAACTCTCAAAGTTGATTTTCTTAGCAAGCTACCTGAAATGCTGAAAATG
TTCGAAGATCGTTTATGTCATAAAACATATTTAAATGGTGATCATGTAACCCATCCTGACTTCATGTTGT
ATGACGCTCTTGATGTTGTTTTATACATGGACCCAATGTGCCTGGATGCGTTCCCAAAATTAGTTTGTTT
TAAAAAACGTATTGAAGCTATCCCACAAATTGATAAGTACTTGAAATCCAGCAAGTATATAGCATGGCCT
TTGCAGGGCTGGCAAGCCACGTTTGGTGGTGGCGACCATCCTCCAAA
