>Addgene plasmid #29707 | pET His6 GST TEV LIC cloning vector (2G-T) | addgene partial sequence | sequence record 36369 | T7-term
TTCGGGCTTTGTTAGCAGCCGGATCAGCGCGCACGCGTGGTACCGGCCGGCCACCAGGTGGCGCGCCGCG
ATCGCGGATCCGTTATCCACTTCCAATATTGGATTGGAAGTACAGGTTTTCCTCGATCCCTTTTGGAGGA
TGGTCGCCACCACCAAACGTGGCTTGCCAGCCCTGCAAAGGCCATGCTATATACTTGCTGGATTTCAAGT
ACTTATCAATTTGTGGGATAGCTTCAATACGTTTTTTAAAACAAACTAATTTTGGGAACGCATCCAGGCA
CATTGGGTCCATGTATAAAACAACATCAAGAGCGTCATACAACATGAAGTCAGGATGGGTTACATGATCA
CCATTTAAATATGTTTTATGACATAAACGATCTTCGAACATTTTCAGCATTTCAGGTAGCTTGCTAAGAA
AATCAACTTTGAGAGTTTCAAAGTCTTTACTATATGCAATTCTCGAAACACCGTATCTAATATCCAAAAC
CGCTCCTTCAAGCATTGAAATCTCTGCACGCTCTTTTGGACAACCACCCAACATGTTGTGCTTGTCAGCT
ATATAACGTATGATGGCCATAGACTGTGTTAATTTAACATCACCATCAATATAATAAGGAAGATTGGGAA
ACTCCAAACCCAATTCAAACTTTTTGTTTCGCCATTTATCACCTTCATCGCGCTCATACAAATGCTCTTC
ATATTTTTCTTCAAGATATTCCAAAAGAAGTCGAGTGGGTTGCACAAGGCCCTTAATTTTCCAATAACCT
AGTATAGGGGACATAGAAGAACCATGGTGATGGTGATGGTGAGAAGATTTCATATGTATATCTCCTTCTT
AAAGTTAAA
